>Addgene plasmid #239629 | pXYB147 | addgene full sequence | sequence record 477058 | Addgene NGS Result
TGGCACTGGCCGTCGTTTTACAACGTCGTGACTGGGAAAACCCTGGCGTTACCCAACTTAATCGCCTTGC
AGCACATCCCCCTTTCGCCAGCTGGCGTAATAGCGAAGAGGCCCGCACCGATCGCCCTTCCCAACAGTTG
CGCAGCCTGAATGGCGAATGCTAGAGCAGCTTGAGCTTGGATCAGATTGTCGTTTCCCGCCTTCAGTTTA
AACTATCAGTGTTTGACAGGATATATTGGCGGGTAAACCTAAGAGAAAAGAGCGTTTATTAGAATAATCG
GATATTTAAAAGGGCGTGAAAAGGTTTATCCGTTCGTCCATTTGTATGTGCATGCCAACCACAGGGTTCC
CCTCGGGATCAAAGTACTTTGATCCAACCCCTCCGCTGCTATAGTGCAGTCGGCTTCTGACGTTCAGTGC
AGCCGTCTTCTGAAAACGACATGTCGCACAAGTCCTAAGTTACGCGACAGGCTGCCGCCCTGCCCTTTTC
CTGGCGTTTTCTTGTCGCGTGTTTTAGTCGCATAAAGTAGAATACTTGCGACTAGAACCGGAGACATTAC
GCCATGAACAAGAGCGCCGCCGCTGGCCTGCTGGGCTATGCCCGCGTCAGCACCGACGACCAGGACTTGA
CCAACCAACGGGCCGAACTGCACGCGGCCGGCTGCACCAAGCTGTTTTCCGAGAAGATCACCGGCACCAG
GCGCGACCGCCCGGAGCTGGCCAGGATGCTTGACCACCTACGCCCTGGCGACGTTGTGACAGTGACCAGG
CTAGACCGCCTGGCCCGCAGCACCCGCGACCTACTGGACATTGCCGAGCGCATCCAGGAGGCCGGCGCGG
GCCTGCGTAGCCTGGCAGAGCCGTGGGCCGACACCACCACGCCGGCCGGCCGCATGGTGTTGACCGTGTT
CGCCGGCATTGCCGAGTTCGAGCGTTCCCTAATCATCGACCGCACCCGGAGCGGGCGCGAGGCCGCCAAG
GCCCGAGGCGTGAAGTTTGGCCCCCGCCCTACCCTCACCCCGGCACAGATCGCGCACGCCCGCGAGCTGA
TCGACCAGGAAGGCCGCACCGTGAAAGAGGCGGCTGCACTGCTTGGCGTGCATCGCTCGACCCTGTACCG
CGCACTTGAGCGCAGCGAGGAAGTGACGCCCACCGAGGCCAGGCGGCGCGGTGCCTTCCGTGAGGACGCA
TTGACCGAGGCCGACGCCCTGGCGGCCGCCGAGAATGAACGCCAAGAGGAACAAGCATGAAACCGCACCA
GGACGGCCAGGACGAACCGTTTTTCATTACCGAAGAGATCGAGGCGGAGATGATCGCGGCCGGGTACGTG
TTCGAGCCGCCCGCGCACGGCTCAACCGTGCGGCTGCATGAAATCCTGGCCGGTTTGTCTGATGCCAAGC
TGGCGGCCTGGCCGGCCAGCTTGGCCGCTGAAGAAACCGAGCGCCGCCGTCTAAAAAGGTGATGTGTATT
TGAGTAAAACAGCTTGCGTCATGCGGTCGCTGCGTATATGATGCGATGAGTAAATAAACAAATACGCAAG
GGGAACGCATGAAGGTTATCGCTGTACTTAACCAGAAAGGCGGGTCAGGCAAGACGACCATCGCAACCCA
TCTAGCCCGCGCCCTGCAACTCGCCGGGGCCGATGTTCTGTTAGTCGATTCCGATCCCCAGGGCAGTGCC
CGCGATTGGGCGGCCGTGCGGGAAGATCAACCGCTAACCGTTGTCGGCATCGACCGCCCGACGATTGACC
GCGACGTGAAGGCCATCGGCCGGCGCGACTTCGTAGTGATCGACGGAGCGCCCCAGGCGGCGGACTTGGC
TGTGTCCGCGATCAAGGCAGCCGACTTCGTGCTGATTCCGGTGCAGCCAAGCCCTTACGACATATGGGCC
ACCGCCGACCTGGTGGAGCTGGTTAAGCAGCGCATTGAGGTCACGGATGGAAGGCTACAAGCGGCCTTTG
TCGTGTCGCGGGCGATCAAAGGCACGCGCATCGGCGGTGAGGTTGCCGAGGCGCTGGCCGGGTACGAGCT
GCCCATTCTTGAGTCCCGTATCACGCAGCGCGTGAGCTACCCAGGCACTGCCGCCGCCGGCACAACCGTT
CTTGAATCAGAACCCGAGGGCGACGCTGCCCGCGAGGTCCAGGCGCTGGCCGCTGAAATTAAATCAAAAC
TCATTTGAGTTAATGAGGTAAAGAGAAAATGAGCAAAAGCACAAACACGCTAAGTGCCGGCCGTCCGAGC
GCACGCAGCAGCAAGGCTGCAACGTTGGCCAGCCTGGCAGACACGCCAGCCATGAAGCGGGTCAACTTTC
AGTTGCCGGCGGAGGATCACACCAAGCTGAAGATGTACGCGGTACGCCAAGGCAAGACCATTACCGAGCT
GCTATCTGAATACATCGCGCAGCTACCAGAGTAAATGAGCAAATGAATAAATGAGTAGATGAATTTTAGC
GGCTAAAGGAGGCGGCATGGAAAATCAAGAACAACCAGGCACCGACGCCGTGGAATGCCCCATGTGTGGA
GGAACGGGCGGTTGGCCAGGCGTAAGCGGCTGGGTTGCCTGCCGGCCCTGCAATGGCACTGGAACCCCCA
AGCCCGAGGAATCGGCGTGAGCGGTCGCAAACCATCCGGCCCGGTACAAATCGGCGCGGCGCTGGGTGAT
GACCTGGTGGAGAAGTTGAAGGCCGCGCAGGCCGCCCAGCGGCAACGCATCGAGGCAGAAGCACGCCCCG
GTGAATCGTGGCAAGCGGCCGCTGATCGAATCCGCAAAGAATCCCGGCAACCGCCGGCAGCCGGTGCGCC
GTCGATTAGGAAGCCGCCCAAGGGCGACGAGCAACCAGATTTTTTCGTTCCGATGCTCTATGACGTGGGC
ACCCGCGATAGTCGCAGCATCATGGACGTGGCCGTTTTCCGTCTGTCGAAGCGTGACCGACGAGCTGGCG
AGGTGATCCGCTACGAGCTTCCAGACGGGCACGTAGAGGTTTCCGCAGGGCCGGCCGGCATGGCCAGTGT
GTGGGATTACGACCTGGTACTGATGGCGGTTTCCCATCTAACCGAATCCATGAACCGATACCGGGAAGGG
AAGGGAGACAAGCCCGGCCGCGTGTTCCGTCCACACGTTGCGGACGTACTCAAGTTCTGCCGGCGAGCCG
ATGGCGGAAAGCAGAAAGACGACCTGGTAGAAACCTGCATTCGGTTAAACACCACGCACGTTGCCATGCA
GCGTACGAAGAAGGCCAAGAACGGCCGCCTGGTGACGGTATCCGAGGGTGAAGCCTTGATTAGCCGCTAC
AAGATCGTAAAGAGCGAAACCGGGCGGCCGGAGTACATCGAGATCGAGCTAGCTGATTGGATGTACCGCG
AGATCACAGAAGGCAAGAACCCGGACGTGCTGACGGTTCACCCCGATTACTTTTTGATCGATCCCGGCAT
CGGCCGTTTTCTCTACCGCCTGGCACGCCGCGCCGCAGGCAAGGCAGAAGCCAGATGGTTGTTCAAGACG
ATCTACGAACGCAGTGGCAGCGCCGGAGAGTTCAAGAAGTTCTGTTTCACCGTGCGCAAGCTGATCGGGT
CAAATGACCTGCCGGAGTACGATTTGAAGGAGGAGGCGGGGCAGGCTGGCCCGATCCTAGTCATGCGCTA
CCGCAACCTGATCGAGGGCGAAGCATCCGCCGGTTCCTAATGTACGGAGCAGATGCTAGGGCAAATTGCC
CTAGCAGGGGAAAAAGGTCGAAAAGGCCTCTTTCCTGTGGATAGCACGTACATTGGGAACCCAAAGCCGT
ACATTGGGAACCGGAACCCGTACATTGGGAACCCAAAGCCGTACATTGGGAACCGGTCACACATGTAAGT
GACTGATATAAAAGAGAAAAAAGGCGATTTTTCCGCCTAAAACTCTTTAAAACTTATTAAAACTCTTAAA
ACCCGCCTGGCCTGTGCATAACTGTCTGGCCAGCGCACAGCCCAAGAGCTGCAAAAAGCGCCTACCCTTC
GGTCGCTGCGCTCCCTACGCCCCGCCGCTTCGCGTCGGCCTATCGCGGCCGCTGGCCGCTCAAAAATGGC
TGGCCTACGGCCAGGCAATCTACCAGGGCGCGGACAAGCCGCGCCGTCGCCACTCGACCGCCGGCGCCCA
CATCAAGGCACCCTGCCTCGCGCGTTTCGGTGATGACGGTGAAAACCTCTGACACATGCAGCTCCCGGAA
ACGGTCACAGCTTGTCTGTAAGCGGATGCCGGGAGCAGACAAGCCCGTCAGGGCGCGTCAGCGGGTGTTG
GCGGGTGTCGGGGCGCAGCCATGACCCAGTCACGTAGCGATAGCGGAGTGTATACTGGCTTAACTATGCG
GCATCAGAGCAGATTGTACTGAGAGTGCACCATATGCGGTGTGAAATACCGCACAGATGCGTAAGGAGAA
AATACCGCATCAGGCCCTCTTCCGCTTCCTCGCTCACTGACTCGCTGCGCTCGGTCGTTCGGCTGCGGCG
AGCGGTATCAGCTCACTCAAAGGCGGTAATACGGTTATCCACAGAATCAGGGGATAACGCAGGAAAGAAC
ATGTGAGCAAAAGGCCAGCAAAAGGCCAGGAACCGTAAAAAGGCCGCGTTGCTGGCGTTTTTCCATAGGC
TCCGCCCCCCTGACGAGCATCACAAAAATCGACGCTCAAGTCAGAGGTGGCGAAACCCGACAGGACTATA
AAGATACCAGGCGTTTCCCCCTGGAAGCTCCCTCGTGCGCTCTCCTGTTCCGACCCTGCCGCTTACCGGA
TACCTGTCCGCCTTTCTCCCTTCGGGAAGCGTGGCGCTTTCTCATAGCTCACGCTGTAGGTATCTCAGTT
CGGTGTAGGTCGTTCGCTCCAAGCTGGGCTGTGTGCACGAACCCCCCGTTCAGCCCGACCGCTGCGCCTT
ATCCGGTAACTATCGTCTTGAGTCCAACCCGGTAAGACACGACTTATCGCCACTGGCAGCAGCCACTGGT
AACAGGATTAGCAGAGCGAGGTATGTAGGCGGTGCTACAGAGTTCTTGAAGTGGTGGCCTAACTACGGCT
ACACTAGAAGGACAGTATTTGGTATCTGCGCTCTGCTGAAGCCAGTTACCTTCGGAAAAAGAGTTGGTAG
CTCTTGATCCGGCAAACAAACCACCGCTGGTAGCGGTGGTTTTTTTGTTTGCAAGCAGCAGATTACGCGC
AGAAAAAAAGGATCTCAAGAAGATCCTTTGATCTTTTCTACGGGGTCTGACGCTCAGTGGAACGAAAACT
CACGTTAAGGGATTTTGGTCATGCATTCTAGGTACTAAAACAATTCATCCAGTAAAATATAATATTTTAT
TTTCTCCCAATCAGGCTTGATCCCCAGTAAGTCAAAAAATAGCTCGACATACTGTTCTTCCCCGATATCC
TCCCTGATCGACCGGACGCAGAAGGCAATGTCATACCACTTGTCCGCCCTGCCGCTTCTCCCAAGATCAA
TAAAGCCACTTACTTTGCCATCTTTCACAAAGATGTTGCTGTCTCCCAGGTCGCCGTGGGAAAAGACAAG
TTCCTCTTCGGGCTTTTCCGTCTTTAAAAAATCATACAGCTCGCGCGGATCTTTAAATGGAGTGTCTTCT
TCCCAGTTTTCGCAATCCACATCGGCCAGATCGTTATTCAGTAAGTAATCCAATTCGGCTAAGCGGCTGT
CTAAGCTATTCGTATAGGGACAATCCGATATGTCGATGGAGTGAAAGAGCCTGATGCACTCCGCATACAG
CTCGATAATCTTTTCAGGGCTTTGTTCATCTTCATACTCTTCCGAGCAAAGGACGCCATCGGCCTCACTC
ATGAGCAGATTGCTCCAGCCATCATGCCGTTCAAAGTGCAGGACCTTTGGAACAGGCAGCTTTCCTTCCA
GCCATAGCATCATGTCCTTTTCCCGTTCCACATCATAGGTGGTCCCTTTATACCGGCTGTCCGTCATTTT
TAAATATAGGTTTTCATTTTCTCCCACCAGCTTATATACCTTAGCAGGAGACATTCCTTCCGTATCTTTT
ACGCAGCGGTATTTTTCGATCAGTTTTTTCAATTCCGGTGATATTCTCATTTTAGCCATTTATTATTTCC
TTCCTCTTTTCTACAGTATTTAAAGATACCCCAAGAAGCTAATTATAACAAGACGAACTCCAATTCACTG
TTCCTTGCATTCTAAAACCTTAAATACCAGAAAACAGCTTTTTCAAAGTTGTTTTCAAAGTTGGCGTATA
ACATAGTATCGACGGAGCCGATTTTGAAACCGCGGTGATCACAGGCAGCAACGCTCTGTCATCGTTACAA
TCAACATGCTACCCTCCGCGAGATCATCCGTGTTTCAAACCCGGCAGCTTAGTTGCCGTTCTTCCGAATA
GCATCGGTAACATGAGCAAAGTCTGCCGCCTTACAACGGCTCTCCCGCTGACGCCGTCCCGGACTGATGG
GCTGCCTGTATCGAGTGGTGATTTTGTGCCGAGCTGCCGGTCGGGGAGCTGTTGGCTGGCTGGTGGCAGG
ATATATTGTGGTGTAAACAAATTGACGCTTAGACAACTTAATAACACATTGCGGACGTTTTTAATGTACT
GAATTAACGCCGAATTAATTCGGGGGATCTGGATTTTAGTACTGGATTTTGGTTTTAGGAATTAGAAATT
TTATTGATAGAAGTATTTTACAAATACAAATACATACTAAGGGTTTCTTATATGCTCAACACATGAGCGA
AACCCTATAGGAACCCTAATTCCCTTATCTGGGAACTACTCACACATTATTATGGAGAAACTCGAGCTTG
TCGATCGACTCTAGCTAGAGGATCGATCCGAACCCCAGAGTCCCGCTCAGAAGAACTCGTCAAGAAGGCG
ATAGAAGGCGATGCGCTGCGAATCGGGAGCGGCGATACCGTAAAGCACGAGGAAGCGGTCAGCCCATTCG
CCGCCAAGTTCTTCAGCAATATCACGGGTAGCCAACGCTATGTCCTGATAGCGGTCCGCCACACCCAGCC
GGCCACAGTCGATGAATCCAGAAAAGCGGCCATTTTCCACCATGATATTCGGCAAGCAGGCATCGCCATG
TGTCACGACGAGATCCTCGCCGTCGGGCATGCGCGCCTTGAGCCTGGCGAACAGTTCGGCTGGCGCGAGC
CCCTGATGTTCTTCGTCCAGATCATCCTGATCGACAAGACCGGCTTCCATCCGAGTACGTGCTCGCTCGA
TGCGATGTTTCGCTTGGTGGTCGAATGGGCAGGTAGCCGGATCAAGCGTATGCAGCCGCCGCATTGCATC
AGCCATGATGGATACTTTCTCGGCAGGAGCAAGGTGAGATGACAGGAGATCCTGCCCCGGCACTTCGCCC
AATAGCAGCCAGTCCCTTCCCGCTTCAGTGACAACGTCGAGCACAGCTGCGCAAGGAACGCCCGTCGTGG
CCAGCCACGATAGCCGCGCTGCCTCGTCCTGGAGTTCATTCAGGGCACCGGACAGGTCGGTCTTGACAAA
AAGAACCGGGCGCCCCTGCGCTGACAGCCGAAACACGGCGGCATCAGAGCAGCCGATTGTCTGTTGTGCC
CAGTCATAGCCGAATAGCCTCTCCACCCAAGCGGCCGGAGAACCTGCGTGCAATCCATCTTGTTCAATCC
CCATGGTCGATCGACAGATCTGCGAAAGCTCGAGAGAGATAGATTTGTAGAGAGAGACTGGTGATTTCAG
CGTGTCCTCTCCAAATGAAATGAACTTCCTTATATAGAGGAAGGGTCTTGCGAAGGATAGTGGGATTGTG
CGTCATCCCTTACGTCAGTGGAGATATCACATCAATCCACTTGCTTTGAAGACGTGGTTGGAACGTCTTC
TTTTTCCACGATGCTCCTCGTGGGTGGGGGTCCATCTTTGGGACCACTGTCGGCAGAGGCATCTTGAACG
ATAGCCTTTCCTTTATCGCAATGATGGCATTTGTAGGTGCCACCTTCCTTTTCTACTGTCCTTTTGATGA
AGTGACAGATAGCTGGGCAATGGAATCCGAGGAGGTTTCCCGATATTACCCTTTGTTGAAAAGTCTCAAT
AGCCCTTTGGTCTTCTGAGACTGTATCTTTGATATTCTTGGAGTAGACGAGAGTGTCGTGCTCCACCATG
TTCACATCAATCCACTTGCTTTGAAGACGTGGTTGGAACGTCTTCTTTTTCCACGATGCTCCTCGTGGGT
GGGGGTCCATCTTTGGGACCACTGTCGGCAGAGGCATCTTGAACGATAGCCTTTCCTTTATCGCAATGAT
GGCATTTGTAGGTGCCACCTTCCTTTTCTACTGTCCTTTTGATGAAGTGACAGATAGCTGGGCAATGGAA
TCCGAGGAGGTTTCCCGATATTACCCTTTGTTGAAAAGTCTCAATAGCCCTTTGGTCTTCTGAGACTGTA
TCTTTGATATTCTTGGAGTAGACGAGAGTGTCGTGCTCCACCATGTTGGCAAGCTGCTCTAGCCAATACG
CAAACCGCCTCTCCCCGCGCGTTGGCCGATTCATTAATGCAGCTGGCACGACAGGTTTCCCGACTGGAAA
GCGGGCAGTGAGCGCAACGCAATTAATGTGAGTTAGCTCACTCATTAGGCACCCCAGGCTTTACACTTTA
TGCTTCCGGCTCGTATGTTGTGTGGAATTGTGAGCGGATAACAATTTCACACAGGAAACAGCTATGACAT
GATTACGAATTCGAGCTCGGTACCCGGGGATCGGCTGAGACTTTTCAACAAAGGGTAATATCCGGAAACC
TCCTCGGATTCCATTGCCCAGCTATCTGTCACTTTATTGTGAAGATAGTGGAAAAGGAAGGTGGCTCCTA
CAAATGCCATCATTGCGATAAAGGAAAGGCCATCGTTGAAGATGCCTCTGCCGACAGTGGTCCCAAAGAT
GGACCCCCACCCACGAGGAGCATCGTGGAAAAAGAAGACGTTCCAACCACGTCTTCAAAGCAAGTGGATT
GATGTGATATCTCCACTGACGTAAGGGATGACGCACAATCCCACTATCCTTCGCAAGACCCTTCCTCTAT
ATAAGGAAGTTCATTTCATTTGGAGAGAACACGGGGGACTCAAACATTACTCATTCACAAAACCATCTTA
AAGCAACTACACAAGTCTTGAAATTTTCTCATATTTTCTATTTACTATATAAACTTTTAATCAAATCAAG
ATTAAAGTTAATTAAATGAGCAAAGGAGAAGAACTTTTCACTGGAGTTGTCCCAATTCTTGTTGAATTAG
ATGGTGATGTTAATGGGCACAAATTTTCTGTCCGTGGAGAGGGTGAAGGTGATGCTACAAACGGAAAACT
CACCCTTAAATTTATTTGCACTACTGGAAAACTACCTGTTCCGTGGCCAACACTTGTCACTACTCTGACC
TAAATAGCAAGGATCACCGGTTTGCTCACACCGAGAAAATCGGCCACTTTTGGAACCTCTCCTCCTTCAT
CTCCTCCTCCACCGTGTGGATTGATCATATATGAAGATGAAGATGAAATATTTGGTGTGTCAAATAAAAA
GCTTGTGTGCTTAAGTTTGTGTTTTTTTCTTGGCTTGTTGTGTTATGAATTTGTGGCTTTTTCTAATATT
AAATGAATGTAAGATCTCATTATAATGAATAAACAAATGTTTCTATAATCCATTGTGAATGTTTTGTTGG
ATCTCTTCTGCAGCATATAACTACTGTATGTGCTATGGTATGGACTATGGAATATGATTAAAGATAAGAT
GGGCTCATAGAGTAAAACGAGGCGAGGGACCTATAAACCTCCCTTCATCATGCTATTTCATGATCTATTT
TATAAAATAAAGATGTAGAAAAAAGTAAGCGTAATAACCGCAAAACAAATGATTTAAAACATGGCACATA
ATGAGGAGATTAAGTTCGGTTTACGTTTATTTTAGTACTAATTGTAACGTGAGACTACGTATCGGGAATC
GCCTAATTAAAGCATTAATGCGAACCTGATTAGATTCACCGACCCTCCTATCGTGTCGACCTTTCTGTTT
CTTAGAATTTTTTGGTAGTCTATGTACTAATAATGTCAGCTTCGTATTTATTTCATAAGCAATTTGCATT
TGCAATTTGTTTTTTACTTTTATTTTTATTGTATTGTGGAATGTGGACTCGTACCAACATGAAGTTATAT
ACCACCAAAAAAATTACAGTTAGTCAAAAGATTCACGAGTGAGAGCTACTTATGATTGTCTTTTACGTAT
ATGTCTAATTGTCTATTTGCTCAATAATCTTTGTACTTTCTTTTGTCGTTGATAAAATCACAAAGTTCCA
AAAGTAATCGAATGATTTGCTTTTAAGAAAAGAAGAGCTCAATAATTCAACATATATCTGTACACAGACG
GACTGAGACTTTTCAACAAAGGGTAATATCCGGAAACCTCCTCGGATTCCATTGCCCAGCTATCTGTCAC
TTTATTGTGAAGATAGTGGAAAAGGAAGGTGGCTCCTACAAATGCCATCATTGCGATAAAGGAAAGGCCA
TCGTTGAAGATGCCTCTGCCGACAGTGGTCCCAAAGATGGACCCCCACCCACGAGGAGCATCGTGGAAAA
AGAAGACGTTCCAACCACGTCTTCAAAGCAAGTGGATTGATGTGATATCTCCACTGACGTAAGGGATGAC
GCACAATCCCACTATCCTTCGCAAGACCCTTCCTCTATATAAGGAAGTTCATTTCATTTGGAGAGAACAT
TGATTGGACGCTAGGCATCAAGCTATTGGTATGGAAGTAGTAGTCTGAGTCGTTGTAAGCTACTAGGTGG
TTGGATTGGTTTGATCCTAGTTACCTTTGGGTCAAAAAGTTATCAGGCATGCACCTGGTAGCTAGTCTTT
AAACCAATAGATTGCATCGGTTTAAAAGGCAAGACCGTCAAATTGCGGGAAAGGGGTCAACAGCCGTTCA
GTACCAAGTCTCAGGGGAAACTTTGAGATGGCCTTGCAAAGGGTATGGTAATAAGCTGACGGACATGGTC
CTAACCACGCAGCCAAGTCCTAAGTCAACAGATCTTCTGTTGATATGGATGCAGTTCACAGACTAAATGT
CGGTCGGGGAAGATGTATTCTTCTCATAAGATATAGTCGGACCTCTCCTTAATGGGAGCTAGCGGATGAA
GTGATGCAACACTGGAGCCGCTGGGAACTAATTTGTATGCGAAAGTATATTGATTAGTTTTGGAGTACTC
GATGGTGTTCAATGCTTTTCCCGTTATCCGGATCACATGAAACGGCATGACTTTTTCAAGAGTGCCATGC
CCGAAGGTTATGTACAGGAACGCACTATATCTTTCAAAGATGACGGGACCTACAAGACGCGTGCTGAAGT
CAAGTTTGAAGGTGATACCCTTGTTAATCGTATCGAGTTAAAGGGTATTGATTTTAAAGAAGATGGAAAC
ATTCTTGGACACAAACTCGAGTACAACTTTAACTCACACAATGTATACATCACGGCAGACAAACAAAAGA
ATGGAATCAAAGCTAACTTCAAAATTCGCCACAACGTTGAAGATGGTTCCGTTCAACTAGCAGACCATTA
TCAACAAAATACTCCAATTGGCGATGGCCCTGTCCTTTTACCAGACAACCATTACCTGTCGACACAATCT
GTCCTTTCGAAAGATCCCAACGAAAAGCGTGACCACATGGTCCTTCTTGAGTTTGTAACTGCTGCTGGGA
TTACACATGGCATGGATGAGCTCTACAAATAAATATGAAGATGAAGATGAAATATTTGGTGTGTCAAATA
AAAAGCTTGTGTGCTTAAGTTTGTGTTTTTTTCTTGGCTTGTTGTGTTATGAATTTGTGGCTTTTTCTAA
TATTAAATGAATGTAAGATCTCATTATAATGAATAAACAAATGTTTCTATAATCCATTGTGAATGTTTTG
TTGGATCTCTTCTGCAGCATATAACTACTGTATGTGCTATGGTATGGACTATGGAATATGATTAAAGATA
AGATGGGCTCATAGAGTAAAACGAGGCGAGGGACCTATAAACCTCCCTTCATCATGCTATTTCATGATCT
ATTTTATAAAATAAAGATGTAGAAAAAAGTAAGCGTAATAACCGCAAAACAAATGATTTAAAACATGGCA
CATAATGAGGAGATTAAGTTCGGTTTACGTTTATTTTAGTACTAATTGTAACGTGAGACTACGTATCGGG
AATCGCCTAATTAAAGCATTAATGCGAACCTGATTAGATTCACCGACCCTCCTATCGTGTCGACCTTTCT
GTTTCTTAGAATTTTTTGGTAGTCTATGTACTAATAATGTCAGCTTCGTATTTATTTCATAAGCAATTTG
CATTTGCAATTTGTTTTTTACTTTTATTTTTATTGTATTGTGGAATGTGGACTCGTACCAACATGAAGTT
ATATACCACCAAAAAAATTACAGTTAGTCAAAAGATTCACGAGTGAGAGCTACTTATGATTGTCTTTTAC
GTATATGTCTAATTGTCTATTTGCTCAATAATCTTTGTACTTTCTTTTGTCGTTGATAAAATCACAAAGT
TCCAAAAGTAATCGAATGATTTGCTTTTAAGAAAAGAAGAGCTCAATAATTCAACATATATCTGTACACA
CTATGGAGGCTCCCGGCGAGCTTTGGGTACGTCACGTGGCTCGAGCGCGTAGTCCTCGGTAATATCGCAG
AACAAAAGTACCTGATATCGAGTGTACTTCAAGTCACACCGGCGAGTG
Features (pLannotate 1.2.2; 27 found; start..end, strand, type, name):
      4..158     +  CDS            lacZα (fragment): LacZα fragment of β-galactosidase; lacZ fragment
    224..248     +  misc_feature   RB T-DNA repeat: right border repeat from nopaline C58 T-DNA
    588..989     +  CDS            Y4CG_SINFN (fragment): Protein inferred from homology: Swiss-Prot protein existence level 3. From Sinorhizobium fredii (strain NBRC 101917 / NGR234).
   1549..2178    +  CDS            pVS1 StaA: stability protein from the Pseudomonas plasmid pVS1 (Heeb et al., 2000)
   2607..3680    +  CDS            pVS1 RepA: replication protein from the Pseudomonas plasmid pVS1 (Heeb et al., 2000)
   3746..3940    +  rep_origin     pVS1 oriV: origin of replication for the Pseudomonas plasmid pVS1 (Heeb et al., 2000)
   4143..4182    +  CDS            rop (fragment): Rop protein, which maintains plasmids at low copy number; rop
   4284..4424    +  misc_feature   bom: basis of mobility region from pBR322
   4610..5198    -  rep_origin     ori: high-copy-number ColE1/pMB1/pBR322/pUC origin of replication
   5285..6079    -  CDS            KanR: aminoglycoside phosphotransferase; aphA-3; confers resistance to kanamycin
   6504..6528    +  misc_feature   LB T-DNA repeat: left border repeat from nopaline C58 T-DNA
   6606..6780    -  polyA_signal   CaMV poly(A) signal: cauliflower mosaic virus polyadenylation signal
   6837..7629    -  CDS            NeoR/KanR (fragment): aminoglycoside phosphotransferase from Tn5; aph(3')-II (or nptII); confers resistance to neomycin, kanamycin, and G418 (Geneticin®)
   7697..8373    -  promoter       CaMV 35S promoter (enhanced): cauliflower mosaic virus 35S promoter with a duplicated enhancer region
   8463..8551    +  CDS            lacI (fragment): lac repressor; lacI; The lac repressor binds to the lac operator to inhibit transcription in E. coli. This inhibition can be relieved by adding lactose or isopropyl-β-D-thiogalactopyranoside (IPTG).
   8564..8585    +  protein_bind   CAP binding site: CAP binding activates transcription in the presence of cAMP. E. coli catabolite activator protein
   8600..8630    +  promoter       lac promoter: promoter for the E. coli lac operon
   8634..8656    +  protein_bind   lac operator (fragment): The lac repressor binds to the lac operator to inhibit transcription in E. coli. This inhibition can be relieved by adding lactose or isopropyl-β-D-thiogalactopyranoside (IPTG). lac repressor encoded by lacI
   8687..8712    +  misc_feature   MCS (fragment): pUC18/19 multiple cloning site
   8716..9057    +  promoter       CaMV 35S promoter: strong constitutive promoter from cauliflower mosaic virus
   9186..9382    +  CDS            superfolder GFP (fragment): GFP variant that folds robustly even when fused to poorly folded proteins (Pédelacq et al., 2006)
   9398..9478    -  CDS            PLT1 (fragment): PLET1_ARATH - Also known as AIL3 From Arabidopsis thaliana (Mouse-ear cress).
   9480..9728    +  terminator     HSP terminator: efficient transcription terminator from the Arabidopsis thaliana heat shock protein 18.2 gene (Nagaya et al., 2010)
  10364..10705   +  promoter       CaMV 35S promoter: strong constitutive promoter from cauliflower mosaic virus
  10772..11119   +  ncRNA          Intron gpI: Accession: RF00028 - Group I catalytic intron
  11202..11719   +  CDS            superfolder GFP (fragment): GFP variant that folds robustly even when fused to poorly folded proteins (Pédelacq et al., 2006)
  11724..11972   +  terminator     HSP terminator: efficient transcription terminator from the Arabidopsis thaliana heat shock protein 18.2 gene (Nagaya et al., 2010)
