[The description below was written by a language model from this plasmid's Addgene catalogue record and pLannotate feature annotations shown in this document.]
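Description:
pXYB147 is a pCAMBIA-based binary T-DNA vector for plant expression, built as part of a "Plant RNA Vision" split-ribozyme system for imaging RNA in living plant cells. The backbone carries the pVS1 replication module (oriV, RepA and the StaA stability protein) for maintenance in Agrobacterium, a high-copy ColE1/pMB1-type origin with the pBR322 bom site for propagation in E. coli, and a bacterial kanamycin resistance gene (aphA-3). Nopaline-type right and left border repeats delimit the transferred region. Next to the left border is a plant selection cassette, made up of an enhanced CaMV 35S promoter, nptII (annotated as a fragment) and the CaMV polyadenylation signal. Remnants of the lacZα/lac promoter cloning region are also present.

The payload consists of two transcription units, each driven by a CaMV 35S promoter and ended by the Arabidopsis HSP18.2 terminator. The first encodes a short N-terminal portion of superfolder GFP followed by P1 loop and stem elements and a guide RNA. The annotation shows an antisense fragment of about 80 bp matching Arabidopsis PLT1, consistent with the stated 82 bp guides against AT3G20840. The second unit carries another guide, stem and loop elements, an internal guide sequence and a group I catalytic intron, followed by the larger remaining part of superfolder GFP. Both insert names use the label "sfGFPn", although the feature table shows two different GFP fragments.

The design implies that the two guides hybridise to the same target transcript and bring the split ribozyme halves together. Trans-splicing would then join the GFP fragments into an intact coding sequence, so that fluorescence reports the presence of the PLT1 mRNA in plant cells.
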