Addgene plasmid #239629: pXYB147
Purpose: Plant RNA Vision constructs with with 82 bp gRNAs targeting AT3G20840
Depositing lab: Xiaohan Yang. Depositing organization: Oak Ridge National Laboratory. Publication: A split ribozyme system for in vivo plant RNA imaging and genetic engineering. Liu Y, Rajput R, Islam MT, Valle ID, Yao T, Agrawal R, Boone BA, Eckert CA, Abraham PE, Chen JG, Tuskan GA, Yang X. Plant Biotechnol J. 2025 May;23(5):1640-1649. doi: 10.1111/pbi.14612. Epub 2025 Feb 7. PubMed 39919021.
Backbone
  Vector backbone: pCAMBIA
  Vector type: Plant Expression, Synthetic Biology
Growth in bacteria
  Bacterial resistance: Kanamycin, 50 μg/mL
  Growth temperature: 37°C
  Growth strain: DH5alpha
  Copy number: High Copy
Gene/Insert 1
  Gene/Insert name: sfGFPn_Y66-P1_loop_01-stem01-gRNA05
Gene/Insert 2
  Gene/Insert name: gRNA06-stem_02-P1_loop_03-internal guide sequence-Ribozyme-sfGFPn_Y66
Terms and licenses: Academic/Nonprofit Terms; Industry Terms: Not Available to Industry
How to cite: pXYB147 was a gift from Xiaohan Yang (Addgene plasmid # 239629 ; http://n2t.net/addgene:239629 ; RRID:Addgene_239629)
